Addgene plasmid #69190: LD223
Purpose: Integration of 2GFP tag at Atg23 C terminus, use auxotrophic marker URA3(Candida albicans)
Depositing lab: Zhiping Xie. Depositing organization: Shanghai Jiao Tong University. Publication: A fluorescent tool set for yeast Atg proteins. Li D, Song JZ, Shan MH, Li SP, Liu W, Li H, Zhu J, Wang Y, Lin J, Xie Z. Autophagy. 2015;11(6):954-60. doi: 10.1080/15548627.2015.1040971. PubMed 25998947.
Backbone
  Vector backbone: Bluescript II SK+
  Vector type: Yeast Expression
Growth in bacteria
  Bacterial resistance: Ampicillin, 100 μg/mL
  Growth temperature: 37°C
  Growth strain: DH5alpha
  Copy number: High Copy
Gene/Insert
  Gene/Insert name: Atg23-2EGFP
  Species: S. cerevisiae (budding yeast)
  Insert size (bp): 4000
  Tag / fusion protein: 2xEGFP (C terminal on insert)
  Cloning method: Restriction Enzyme; 5′ cloning site SacII (not destroyed); 3′ cloning site XhoI (not destroyed)
  Sequencing primers: 5′ T7; 3′ SP6
Terms and licenses: Academic/Nonprofit Terms; Industry Terms: Not Available to Industry
How to cite: LD223 was a gift from Zhiping Xie (Addgene plasmid # 69190 ; http://n2t.net/addgene:69190 ; RRID:Addgene_69190)
