[The description below was written by a language model from this plasmid's Addgene catalogue record and pLannotate feature annotations shown in this document.]
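Description:
LD223 is a yeast integration plasmid built on the Bluescript II SK+ backbone, designed to place a tandem GFP tag at the C terminus of the Saccharomyces cerevisiae autophagy protein Atg23 at its chromosomal locus. In E. coli it is maintained as a high-copy plasmid through the ColE1/pUC-type origin and selected with ampicillin via the β-lactamase gene. The backbone also carries the f1 phage origin, remnants of the lacZα/lac promoter region, and flanking T7 and T3 promoters. No yeast replication origin or centromere is annotated, consistent with a construct meant to integrate rather than replicate autonomously.

The roughly 4 kb insert, cloned between SacII and XhoI, begins with a fragment of the ATG23 coding sequence rather than the whole gene. It is followed by two consecutive GFP open reading frames (catalogued as 2xEGFP, annotated by similarity as GFP S65T) and the ADH1 terminator. No yeast promoter is annotated upstream of the ATG23 fragment, so expression of the fusion presumably depends on the native ATG23 promoter after integration. Downstream sits a selection cassette with a URA3 gene flanked by the Ashbya gossypii TEF promoter and terminator. The catalogue specifies the Candida albicans URA3, although the automated annotation matched it to the S. cerevisiae protein. A fragment of SEN1 in reverse orientation follows the marker; it plausibly represents genomic sequence downstream of ATG23 that acts as the second homology arm, though the record does not say so.

Together these parts allow homologous recombination at ATG23 with selection for uracil prototrophy. The resulting Atg23-2GFP fusion can be used for fluorescence imaging of Atg23, and the plasmid belongs to a fluorescent tool set for yeast Atg proteins.
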