Features (pLannotate 1.2.2; 20 found; start..end, strand, type, name):
     30..458     -  rep_origin     f1 ori (sequence partly withheld): f1 bacteriophage origin of replication; arrow indicates direction of (+) strand synthesis
    463..618     -  CDS            lacZα (fragment): LacZα fragment of β-galactosidase; lacZ fragment
    626..644     +  promoter       T7 promoter: promoter for bacteriophage T7 RNA polymerase
    662..1225    +  CDS            ATG23 (fragment): ATG23_YEAST - Also known as CVT23. Experimental evidence at protein level: Swiss-Prot protein existence level 1. Required for cytoplasm to vacuole transport (Cvt) vesicle formation and efficient autophagy. Plays a role in ATG protein retrieval from the pre-autophagosomal structure (PAS) and is especially required for autophagy-dependent cycling of ATG9. Plays also a role in regulation of filamentous growth. From Saccharomyces cerevisiae (strain ATCC 204508 / S288c) (Baker's yeast).
   1277..1990    +  CDS            GFP (S65T): GFP (S65T) is a basic (constitutively fluorescent) green fluorescent protein published in 1995, derived from Aequorea victoria.
   2027..2740    +  CDS            GFP (S65T): GFP (S65T) is a basic (constitutively fluorescent) green fluorescent protein published in 1995, derived from Aequorea victoria.
   2764..2951    +  terminator     ADH1 terminator: S. cerevisiae ADH1; transcription terminator for the S. cerevisiae alcohol dehydrogenase 1 (ADH1) gene
   3026..3369    +  promoter       TEF promoter: Ashbya gossypii TEF promoter
   3388..4176    +  CDS            URA3: PYRF_YEAST - Experimental evidence at protein level: Swiss-Prot protein existence level 1. From Saccharomyces cerevisiae (strain ATCC 204508 / S288c) (Baker's yeast).
   4188..4385    +  terminator     TEF terminator: Ashbya gossypii TEF terminator
   4690..5211    -  CDS            SEN1 (fragment): SEN1_YEAST - Experimental evidence at protein level: Swiss-Prot protein existence level 1. ATP-dependent 5'->3' DNA/RNA helicase required for the expression and maturation of diverse classes of non-protein-coding RNAs like precursor tRNAs, rRNAs and small nuclear (snRNA) and nucleolar (snoRNA) RNAs. Directs RNA polymerase II transcription termination on snoRNAs as well as on several short protein-coding genes. May also play a role in transcription-coupled nucleotide excision repair. From Saccharomyces cerevisiae (strain ATCC 204508 / S288c) (Baker's yeast).
   5213..5233    +  misc_feature   MCS (fragment): pBluescript multiple cloning site
   5246..5264    -  promoter       T3 promoter: promoter for bacteriophage T3 RNA polymerase
   5309..5325    -  protein_bind   lac operator: The lac repressor binds to the lac operator to inhibit transcription in E. coli. This inhibition can be relieved by adding lactose or isopropyl-β-D-thiogalactopyranoside (IPTG). lac repressor encoded by lacI
   5333..5363    -  promoter       lac promoter: promoter for the E. coli lac operon
   5378..5399    -  protein_bind   CAP binding site: CAP binding activates transcription in the presence of cAMP. E. coli catabolite activator protein
   5412..5504    -  CDS            lacI (fragment): lac repressor; lacI; The lac repressor binds to the lac operator to inhibit transcription in E. coli. This inhibition can be relieved by adding lactose or isopropyl-β-D-thiogalactopyranoside (IPTG).
   5687..6275    -  rep_origin     ori: high-copy-number ColE1/pMB1/pBR322/pUC origin of replication
   6446..7306    -  CDS            AmpR: β-lactamase; bla; confers resistance to ampicillin, carbenicillin, and related antibiotics
   7307..7411    -  promoter       AmpR promoter: bla
>Addgene plasmid #69190 | LD223 | depositor full sequence | sequence record 128297 | LD223 sequence 7434 bps
CTAAATTGTAAGCGTTAATATTTTGTTAAAATTCGCGTTAAATTTTTGTTAAATCAGCTCATTTTTTAAC
CAATAGGCCGAAATCGGCAAAATCCCTTATAAATCAAAAGAATAGACCGAGATAGGGT
[37 nt withheld, positions 129-165]
AAAGAACGTGGACTCCAACGTCAAAGG
[49 nt withheld, positions 193-241]
T
[91 nt withheld, positions 243-333]
G
[124 nt withheld, positions 335-458]
CCCATTCGCCATTCAGGCTGCGCAACTGTTGGGAAGGGCGATCGGTGCGGGCCTCTTCGCTATTACGCCA
GCTGGCGAAAGGGGGATGTGCTGCAAGGCGATTAAGTTGGGTAACGCCAGGGTTTTCCCAGTCACGACGT
TGTAAAACGACGGCCAGTGAGCGCGCGTAATACGACTCACTATAGGGCGAATTGGAGCTCCACCGCGGAA
CTATCAACATGAAAAATTTTGTTCATATGAAGGATCTCATAGAACTGAAAATTGAAGATCTACAAGAGCA
ACTAATGAGAAATAAAAATGAGTCTTCTACAGTACTAACGCAACGTGAATTATGGCTAGATTGTCAAAAA
AAAGTAGGAGATTTGGAAAGCAAATTAATAACCAAACTTCGGAGCAGCAGCAACTCCAAAATACCTCCAA
ATGAAATGTCAGAAATGATCAATTCTACAATACAGTACCTAAATAACCTTCTTGACTCTTCTGATGAAAA
GCTCACGACAACTTTAATATCAAACGAAAGGGACGTACTTTCGAAAGCTTGTGAAGAACTCCATAGCGAA
AGTACCACTGCACAAGATGGGTCAAGCGCACTACCTTCTAAACCAATTGATATACACAAAAGCCATAAAG
GGTCGAACGCGAGTTCAAATTTAAAACAGCCCTCGACTCCCTCATTCTTGGTTGCTAGCAAATCGCCACC
AAAGATTGGCATTTCTGAAAGTGTAGTAAACGCTAATAAAAATGATGCCATATCAAAAAAAGTTGAAGCT
TCGTACGCTGCAGGTCGACGGATCGGTGACGGTGCTGGTTTAATTAACATGTCTAAAGGTGAAGAATTAT
TCACTGGTGTTGTCCCAATTTTGGTTGAATTAGATGGTGATGTTAATGGTCACAAATTTTCTGTCTCCGG
TGAAGGTGAAGGTGATGCTACTTACGGTAAATTGACCTTAAAATTTATTTGTACTACTGGTAAATTGCCA
GTTCCATGGCCAACCTTAGTCACTACTTTAACTTATGGTGTTCAATGTTTTTCTAGATACCCAGATCATA
TGAAACAACATGACTTTTTCAAGTCTGCCATGCCAGAAGGTTATGTTCAAGAAAGAACTATTTTTTTCAA
AGATGACGGTAACTACAAGACCAGAGCTGAAGTCAAGTTTGAAGGTGATACCTTAGTTAATAGAATCGAA
TTAAAAGGTATTGATTTTAAAGAAGATGGTAACATTTTAGGTCACAAATTGGAATACAACTATAACTCTC
ACAATGTTTACATCATGGCTGACAAACAAAAGAATGGTATCAAAGTTAACTTCAAAATTAGACACAACAT
TGAAGATGGTTCTGTTCAATTAGCTGACCATTATCAACAAAATACTCCAATTGGTGATGGTCCAGTCTTG
TTACCAGACAACCATTACTTATCCACTCAATCTGCCTTATCCAAAGATCCAAACGAAAAGAGAGACCACA
TGGTCTTGTTAGAATTTGTTACTGCTGCTGGTATTACCCATGGTATTGATGAATTGTACAAAATTCCAGT
TCCAACGCGTGATCTAGAGAAGCCATTCATGTCTAAAGGTGAAGAATTATTCACTGGTGTTGTCCCAATT
TTGGTTGAATTAGATGGTGATGTTAATGGTCACAAATTTTCTGTCTCCGGTGAAGGTGAAGGTGATGCTA
CTTACGGTAAATTGACCTTAAAATTTATTTGTACTACTGGTAAATTGCCAGTTCCATGGCCAACCTTAGT
CACTACTTTAACTTATGGTGTTCAATGTTTTTCTAGATACCCAGATCATATGAAACAACATGACTTTTTC
AAGTCTGCCATGCCAGAAGGTTATGTTCAAGAAAGAACTATTTTTTTCAAAGATGACGGTAACTACAAGA
CCAGAGCTGAAGTCAAGTTTGAAGGTGATACCTTAGTTAATAGAATCGAATTAAAAGGTATTGATTTTAA
AGAAGATGGTAACATTTTAGGTCACAAATTGGAATACAACTATAACTCTCACAATGTTTACATCATGGCT
GACAAACAAAAGAATGGTATCAAAGTTAACTTCAAAATTAGACACAACATTGAAGATGGTTCTGTTCAAT
TAGCTGACCATTATCAACAAAATACTCCAATTGGTGATGGTCCAGTCTTGTTACCAGACAACCATTACTT
ATCCACTCAATCTGCCTTATCCAAAGATCCAAACGAAAAGAGAGACCACATGGTCTTGTTAGAATTTGTT
ACTGCTGCTGGTATTACCCATGGTATGGATGAATTATATAAATAAGGCGCGCCACTTCTAAATAAGCGAA
TTTCTTATGATTTATGATTTTTATTATTAAATAAGTTATAAAAAAAATAAGTGTATACAAATTTTAAAGT
GACTCTTAGGTTTTAAAACGAAAATTCTTATTCTTGAGTAACTCTTTCCTGTAGGTCAGGTTGCTTTCTC
AGGTATAGTATGAGGTCGCTCTTATTGACCACACCTCTACCGGCAGATCCGCTAGGGATAACAGGGTAAT
ATAGATCTGTTTAGCTTGCCTCGTCCCCGCCGGGTCACCCGGCCAGCGACATGGAGGCCCAGAATACCCT
CCTTGACAGTCTTGACGTGCGCAGCTCAGGGGCATGATGTGACTGTCGCCCGTACATTTAGCCCATACAT
CCCCATGTATAATCATTTGCATCCATACATTTTGATGGCCGCACGGCGCGAAGCAAAAATTACGGCTCCT
CGCTGCAGACCTGCGAGCAGGGAAACGCTCCCCTCACAGACGCGTTGAATTGTCCCCACGCCGCGCCCCT
GTAGAGAAATATAAAAGGTTAGGATTTGCCACTGAGGTTCTTCTTTCATATACTTCCTTTTAAAATCTTG
CTAGGATACAGTTCTCACATCACATCCGAACATAAACAACCATGACAGTCAACACTAAGACCTATAGTGA
GAGAGCAGAAACTCATGCCTCACCAGTAGCACAGCGATTATTTCGATTAATGGAACTGAAGAAAACCAAT
TTATGTGCATCAATTGACGTTGATACCACTAAGGAATTCCTTGAATTAATTGATAAATTAGGTCCTTATG
TATGCTTAATCAAGACTCATATTGATATAATCAATGATTTTTCCTATGAATCCACTATTGAACCATTATT
AGAACTTTCACGTAAACATCAATTTATGATTTTTGAAGATAGAAAATTTGCTGATATTGGTAATACCGTA
AAGAAACAATATATTGGTGGAGTTTATAAAATTAGTAGTTGGGCAGATATTACCAATGCTCATGGTGTCA
CTGGGAATGGAGTGGTTGAAGGATTAAAACAGGGAGCTAAAGAAACCACCACCAACCAAGAGCCAAGAGG
GTTATTGATGTTAGCTGAATTATCATCAGTGGGATCATTAGCATATGGAGAATATTCTCAAAAAACTGTT
GAAATTGCTAAATCCGATAAGGAATTTGTTATTGGATTTATTGCCCAACGTGATATGGGTGGCCAAGAAG
AAGGATTTGATTGGCTTATTATGACACCTGGAGTTGGATTAGATGATAAAGGTGATGGATTAGGACAACA
ATATAGAACTGTTGATGAAGTTGTTAGCACTGGAACTGATATTATCATTGTTGGTAGAGGATTGTTTGGT
AAAGGAAGAGATCCAGATATTGAAGGTAAAAGGTATAGAAATGCTGGTTGGAATGCTTATTTGAAAAAGA
CTGGCCAATTATAATCAGTACTGACAATAAAAAGATTCTTGTTTTCAAGAACTTGTCATTTGTATAGTTT
TTTTATATTGTAGTTGTTCTATTTTAATCAAATGTTAGCGTGATTTATATTTTTTTTCGCCTCGACATCA
TCTGCCCAGATGCGAAGTTAAGTGCGCAGAAAGTAATATCATGCGTCAATCGTATGTGAATGCTGGTCGC
TATACTGCTGTCGATTCGATACTAACGCCGCCATCCAGTGTCGAAAACGAGCTCGAATTCATCGATGATA
TCAGATCCACTAGTGGCCTATGCTGAAATGCAAATAGCTAGAGTAGCCATGAGGATAATGTAAATTTAAA
CATTGTATGCCCACGTAATAGTCAAACTCTTTCACGTCAAATTGAAAAAAAATGTTCTTTTTGCTGAAAT
AATGAAAAATAATGAAAAATAATGTTGCTATTAAATTCAATATAAATGTATACACCAATATATATGCAGG
TATAATTCCTAACACTTTTACTTCAAGATCATGATCTAGGCTTTCTTTTTTTTGGGATAAATGGGCTAGA
TGAAGCATTCCGTCTCGAACTGTTGCGTGTGCCTGTGGGCCCACTACCAGGTCCTTTGAATGCTGAAGAT
TGTGGTTGCGGATGGGGGTTTAAATCATATGGATCTTCTGCCTCAGCAGGATAGCTGTCTTGCGGATGGG
CGGGCAGAGTTTCATGCAGTTCGCCTGTACCCACAGGAGCCGTTGAGTATTGATTCGCATTACCCACATG
TTGAGAGAGGGTCCTATTTGCTCCATTCTGTCCATTTTGATTGGGTTCACCGTAATCGGAAGCAGTCAGG
ATCCTCGAAGAACCACCGGATAAAACACTATTTGAACTTCTGTGTTTTGTAATAGCAGCAGGTACCTGCG
TCTGCTTTGCTTGCGAAACTTGTGGATCGTCGTATATACTAGCGCTGAAATTTTGGTTATGAGAAGCCAC
CCTGTTGTTACGACCATTTGCTTCACTTTTCATTAATGAAGAATCGGAGATTGACGGCGTATAACTCGAG
GGGGGGCCCGGTACCCAGCTTTTGTTCCCTTTAGTGAGGGTTAATTGCGCGCTTGGCGTAATCATGGTCA
TAGCTGTTTCCTGTGTGAAATTGTTATCCGCTCACAATTCCACACAACATACGAGCCGGAAGCATAAAGT
GTAAAGCCTGGGGTGCCTAATGAGTGAGCTAACTCACATTAATTGCGTTGCGCTCACTGCCCGCTTTCCA
GTCGGGAAACCTGTCGTGCCAGCTGCATTAATGAATCGGCCAACGCGCGGGGAGAGGCGGTTTGCGTATT
GGGCGCTCTTCCGCTTCCTCGCTCACTGACTCGCTGCGCTCGGTCGTTCGGCTGCGGCGAGCGGTATCAG
CTCACTCAAAGGCGGTAATACGGTTATCCACAGAATCAGGGGATAACGCAGGAAAGAACATGTGAGCAAA
AGGCCAGCAAAAGGCCAGGAACCGTAAAAAGGCCGCGTTGCTGGCGTTTTTCCATAGGCTCCGCCCCCCT
GACGAGCATCACAAAAATCGACGCTCAAGTCAGAGGTGGCGAAACCCGACAGGACTATAAAGATACCAGG
CGTTTCCCCCTGGAAGCTCCCTCGTGCGCTCTCCTGTTCCGACCCTGCCGCTTACCGGATACCTGTCCGC
CTTTCTCCCTTCGGGAAGCGTGGCGCTTTCTCATAGCTCACGCTGTAGGTATCTCAGTTCGGTGTAGGTC
GTTCGCTCCAAGCTGGGCTGTGTGCACGAACCCCCCGTTCAGCCCGACCGCTGCGCCTTATCCGGTAACT
ATCGTCTTGAGTCCAACCCGGTAAGACACGACTTATCGCCACTGGCAGCAGCCACTGGTAACAGGATTAG
CAGAGCGAGGTATGTAGGCGGTGCTACAGAGTTCTTGAAGTGGTGGCCTAACTACGGCTACACTAGAAGG
ACAGTATTTGGTATCTGCGCTCTGCTGAAGCCAGTTACCTTCGGAAAAAGAGTTGGTAGCTCTTGATCCG
GCAAACAAACCACCGCTGGTAGCGGTGGTTTTTTTGTTTGCAAGCAGCAGATTACGCGCAGAAAAAAAGG
ATCTCAAGAAGATCCTTTGATCTTTTCTACGGGGTCTGACGCTCAGTGGAACGAAAACTCACGTTAAGGG
ATTTTGGTCATGAGATTATCAAAAAGGATCTTCACCTAGATCCTTTTAAATTAAAAATGAAGTTTTAAAT
CAATCTAAAGTATATATGAGTAAACTTGGTCTGACAGTTACCAATGCTTAATCAGTGAGGCACCTATCTC
AGCGATCTGTCTATTTCGTTCATCCATAGTTGCCTGACTCCCCGTCGTGTAGATAACTACGATACGGGAG
GGCTTACCATCTGGCCCCAGTGCTGCAATGATACCGCGAGACCCACGCTCACCGGCTCCAGATTTATCAG
CAATAAACCAGCCAGCCGGAAGGGCCGAGCGCAGAAGTGGTCCTGCAACTTTATCCGCCTCCATCCAGTC
TATTAATTGTTGCCGGGAAGCTAGAGTAAGTAGTTCGCCAGTTAATAGTTTGCGCAACGTTGTTGCCATT
GCTACAGGCATCGTGGTGTCACGCTCGTCGTTTGGTATGGCTTCATTCAGCTCCGGTTCCCAACGATCAA
GGCGAGTTACATGATCCCCCATGTTGTGCAAAAAAGCGGTTAGCTCCTTCGGTCCTCCGATCGTTGTCAG
AAGTAAGTTGGCCGCAGTGTTATCACTCATGGTTATGGCAGCACTGCATAATTCTCTTACTGTCATGCCA
TCCGTAAGATGCTTTTCTGTGACTGGTGAGTACTCAACCAAGTCATTCTGAGAATAGTGTATGCGGCGAC
CGAGTTGCTCTTGCCCGGCGTCAATACGGGATAATACCGCGCCACATAGCAGAACTTTAAAAGTGCTCAT
CATTGGAAAACGTTCTTCGGGGCGAAAACTCTCAAGGATCTTACCGCTGTTGAGATCCAGTTCGATGTAA
CCCACTCGTGCACCCAACTGATCTTCAGCATCTTTTACTTTCACCAGCGTTTCTGGGTGAGCAAAAACAG
GAAGGCAAAATGCCGCAAAAAAGGGAATAAGGGCGACACGGAAATGTTGAATACTCATACTCTTCCTTTT
TCAATATTATTGAAGCATTTATCAGGGTTATTGTCTCATGAGCGGATACATATTTGAATGTATTTAGAAA
AATAAACAAATAGGGGTTCCGCGCACATTTCCCCGAAAAGTGCCAC
