>Addgene plasmid #69190 | LD223 | addgene partial sequence | sequence record 124210 | T7 5'-TAATACGACTCACTATAGGG-3'
CTTCTACAGTACTAACGCAACGTGAATTATGGCTAGATTGTCAAAAAAAAGTAGGAGATTTGGAAAGCAA
ATTAATAACCAAACTTCGGAGCAGCAGCAACTCCAAAATACCTCCAAATGAAATGTCAGAAATGATCAAT
TCTACAATACAGTACCTAAATAACCTTCTTGACTCTTCTGATGAAAAGCTCACGACAACTTTAATATCAA
ACGAAAGGGACGTACTTTCGAAAGCTTGTGAAGAACTCCATAGCGAAAGTACCACTGCACAAGATGGGTC
AAGCGCACTACCTTCTAAACCAATTGATATACACAAAAGCCATAAAGGGTCGAACGCGAGTTCAAATTTA
AAACAGCCCTCGACTCCCTCATTCTTGGTTGCTAGCAAATCGCCACCAAAGATTGGCATTTCTGAAAGTG
TAGTAAACGCTAATAAAAATGATGCCATATCAAAAAAAGTTGAAGCTTCGTACGCTGCAGGTCGACGGAT
CGGTGACGGTGCTGGTTTAATTAACATGTCTAAAGGTGAAGAATTATTCACTGGTGTTGTCCCAATTTTG
GTTGAATTAGATGGTGATGTTAATGGTCACAAATTTTCTGTCTCCGGTGAAGGTGAAGGTGATGCTACTT
ACGGTAAATTGACCTTAAAATTTATTTGTACTACTGGTAAATTGCCAGTTCCATGGCCAACCTTAGTCAC
TACTTT
