>Addgene plasmid #69190 | LD223 | addgene partial sequence | sequence record 126220 | pHybLex_rev 5'-GAGTCACTTTAAAATTTGTATACAC-3'
TAACTTATTTAATAATAAAAATCATAAATCATAAGAAATTCGCTTATTTAGAAGTGGCGCGCCTTATTTA
TATAATTCATCCATACCATGGGTAATACCAGCAGCAGTAACAAATTCTAACAAGACCATGTGGTCTCTCT
TTTCGTTTGGATCTTTGGATAAGGCAGATTGAGTGGATAAGTAATGGTTGTCTGGTAACAAGACTGGACC
ATCACCAATTGGAGTATTTTGTTGATAATGGTCAGCTAATTGAACAGAACCATCTTCAATGTTGTGTCTA
ATTTTGAAGTTAACTTTGATACCATTCTTTTGTTTGTCAGCCATGATGTAAACATTGTGAGAGTTATAGT
TGTATTCCAATTTGTGACCTAAAATGTTACCATCTTCTTTAAAATCAATACCTTTTAATTCGATTCTATT
AACTAAGGTATCACCTTCAAACTTGACTTCAGCTCTGGTCTTGTAGTTACCGTCATCTTTGAAAAAAATA
GTTCTTTCTTGAACATAACCTTCTGGCATGGCAGACTTGAAAAAGTCATGTTGTTTCATATGATCTGGGT
ATCTAGAAAAACATTGAACACCATAAGTTAAAGTAGTGACTAAGGTTGGCCATGGAACTGGCAATTTACC
AGTAGTACAAATAAATTTTAAGGTCAATTTACCGTAAGTAGCATCACCTTCACCTTCACCGGAGACAGAA
AATTTGTGACCATTAACATCACCATCTAATTCAACCAAAATTGGGACAACACCAGTGAATAATTCTTCAC
CTTTAGACATGAATGGCTTCTCTAGATCACGCGTTGGAACTGGAATTTTGTACAATTCATCAATACCATG
GGTAATACCAGCAGCAGTAACAAA
